>Addgene plasmid #168767 | pDONR223 HCoV-229E M_stop | depositor partial sequence | sequence record 326976 | Inserted CDS with Stop codon
ATGTCAAATGACAATTGTACGGGTGACATTGTCACCCATTTGAAGAATTGGAATTTTGGTTGGAATGTTA
TTCTAACCATATTCATTGTTATTCTTCAGTTTGGACACTATAAATACTCCAGATTGTTTTATGGTTTGAA
GATGCTTGTACTGTGGCTTCTTTGGCCACTCGTACTTGCTTTGTCAATCTTTGACACCTGGGCTAATTGG
GATTCTAATTGGGCCTTTGTTGCATTTAGCTTTTTTATGGCCGTATCAACACTCGTTATGTGGGTGATGT
ACTTCGCAAACAGTTTCAGACTTTTCCGACGTGCTCGAACTTTTTGGGCATGGAATCCTGAGGTTAATGC
AATCACTGTCACAACCGTGTTGGGACAGACATACTATCAACCCATTCAACAAGCTCCAACAGGCATTACT
GTGACCTTGCTGAGCGGCGTGCTTTACGTTGACGGACATAGATTGGCTTCAGGTGTTCAGGTTCATAACC
TACCTGAATACATGACAGTTGCCGTGCCGAGCACTACTATAATTTATAGTAGAGTCGGAAGGTCCGTAAA
TTCACAAAATAGCACAGGCTGGGTTTTCTACGTACGAGTAAAACACGGTGATTTTTCTGCAGTGAGCTCT
CCCATGAGCAACATGACAGAAAACGAAAGATTGCTTCATTTTTTCTAA
