[The description below was written by a language model from this plasmid's Addgene catalogue record.]
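Description:
pDONR223 HCoV-229E M_stop is a Gateway-compatible Entry clone built on the pDONR223 donor backbone (about 5 kb without insert). It is maintained in standard E. coli cloning strains under spectinomycin selection. The record gives no feature table, lists the copy number as unknown, and does not state the origin of replication. As an Entry vector it is not an expression construct in its own right. No promoter, tag or reporter is recorded. In Entry clones of this type the open reading frame normally sits between attL recombination sites produced by the BP reaction, although these sites are not itemised in the record. M13 forward and reverse primer sites on either side of the insert are listed for sequence verification.

The insert is a 678 bp coding sequence for the M gene of human coronavirus 229E. In coronaviruses, M encodes the membrane protein, an abundant structural component of the viral envelope that is involved in virion assembly. The "_stop" suffix suggests that this version keeps a stop codon at the end of the ORF. Such a clone would suit native or N-terminally tagged expression after transfer, rather than C-terminal fusions, but the record does not spell this out.

The plasmid belongs to a collection of human coronavirus protein-coding sequences provided as flexible Entry clones. Its intended use is as a source from which the M ORF can be moved by LR recombination into Gateway destination vectors. The user chooses the destination vector according to the application, for example protein expression, interaction screening or localisation studies.
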