Addgene plasmid #168767: pDONR223 HCoV-229E M_stop
Purpose: Gateway-compatible Entry vector
Depositing lab: Fritz Roth. Depositing organization: Sinai Health System. Publication: A resource of human coronavirus protein-coding sequences in a flexible, multipurpose Gateway Entry clone collection. Weller B, Lin CW, Pogoutse O, Sauer M, Marin-de la Rosa N, Strobel A, Young V, Knapp JJ, Rayhan A, Falter C, Kim DK, Roth FP, Falter-Braun P. G3 (Bethesda). 2023 Jul 5;13(7):jkad105. doi: 10.1093/g3journal/jkad105. PubMed 37267226.
Backbone
  Vector backbone: pDONR223
  Backbone manufacturer: Rual et al, Genome Res. 14:2128-2135, 2004.
  Backbone size w/o insert (bp): 5005
  Vector type: Other
Growth in bacteria
  Bacterial resistance: Spectinomycin, 50 μg/mL
  Growth temperature: 37°C
  Growth strain: DH5alpha
  Copy number: Unknown
Gene/Insert
  Gene/Insert name: M
  Species: Other
  Insert size (bp): 678
  Entrez Gene: M (a.k.a. HCoV229Egp6)
  Cloning method: Gateway Cloning
  Sequencing primers: 5′ m13-For; 3′ m13-Rev
Resource information
  A portion of this plasmid was derived from a plasmid made by: Falter-Braun Lab
Terms and licenses: Academic/Nonprofit Terms; Industry Terms
How to cite: pDONR223 HCoV-229E M_stop was a gift from Fritz Roth (Addgene plasmid # 168767 ; http://n2t.net/addgene:168767 ; RRID:Addgene_168767)
